>Addgene plasmid #187585 | pcDNA5-FRT/TO-3*Flag-APEX2 C-term NPAT | addgene full sequence | sequence record 367968 | Addgene NGS Result
GACGGATCGGGAGATCTCCCGATCCCCTATGGTGCACTCTCAGTACAATCTGCTCTGATGCCGCATAGTT
AAGCCAGTATCTGCTCCCTGCTTGTGTGTTGGAGGTCGCTGAGTAGTGCGCGAGCAAAATTTAAGCTACA
ACAAGGCAAGGCTTGACCGACAATTGCATGAAGAATCTGCTTAGGGTTAGGCGTTTTGCGCTGCTTCGCG
ATGTACGGGCCAGATATACGCGTTGACATTGATTATTGACTAGTTATTAATAGTAATCAATTACGGGGTC
ATTAGTTCATAGCCCATATATGGAGTTCCGCGTTACATAACTTACGGTAAATGGCCCGCCTGGCTGACCG
CCCAACGACCCCCGCCCATTGACGTCAATAATGACGTATGTTCCCATAGTAACGCCAATAGGGACTTTCC
ATTGACGTCAATGGGTGGAGTATTTACGGTAAACTGCCCACTTGGCAGTACATCAAGTGTATCATATGCC
AAGTACGCCCCCTATTGACGTCAATGACGGTAAATGGCCCGCCTGGCATTATGCCCAGTACATGACCTTA
TGGGACTTTCCTACTTGGCAGTACATCTACGTATTAGTCATCGCTATTACCATGGTGATGCGGTTTTGGC
AGTACATCAATGGGCGTGGATAGCGGTTTGACTCACGGGGATTTCCAAGTCTCCACCCCATTGACGTCAA
TGGGAGTTTGTTTTGGCACCAAAATCAACGGGACTTTCCAAAATGTCGTAACAACTCCGCCCCATTGACG
CAAATGGGCGGTAGGCGTGTACGGTGGGAGGTCTATATAAGCAGAGCTCTCCCTATCAGTGATAGAGATC
TCCCTATCAGTGATAGAGATCGTCGACGAGCTCGTTTAGTGAACCGTCAGATCGCCTGGAGACGCCATCC
ACGCTGTTTTGACCTCCATAGAAGACACCGGGACCGATCCAGCCTCCGGACTCTAGCGTTTAAACTTAAG
CTTTAGACAAGTTTGTACAAAAAAGCAGGCTCCACCATGTTGTTACCCTCCGACGTAGCCCGGCTTGTCT
TGGGTTACTTACAGCAAGAAAACCTCATTTCTACCTGCCAGACTTTTATTTTGGAAAGCTCAGATTTAAA
AGAATATGCAGAACATTGTACAGATGAAGGGTTTATTCCAGCCTGCTTACTGTCCTTATTTGGAAAAAAC
TTGACAACAATTTTAAATGAGTATGTGGCTATGAAAACAAAAGAAACATCAAATAATGTGCCCGCAATAA
TGTCATCTCTATGGAAGAAATTGGACCATACACTTTCTCAGATCAGGAGCATGCAAAGTTCCCCAAGGTT
TGCTGGCAGTCAGAGAGCCCGAACGAGAACTGGAATTGCAGAAATCAAACGGCAGAGAAAGCTGGCATCT
CAAACAGCTCCCGCCAGTGCAGAGTTGCTCACTTTACCTTACCTTTCAGGACAGTTTACCACTCCACCTT
CCACAGGAACACAGGTTACTCGACCAAGTGGCCAAATTTCAGATCCATCCAGGTCATATTTTGTAGTGGT
CAACCACTCACAGTCACAAGATACTGTAACCACTGGAGAAGCTTTAAATGTCATTCCTGGTGCGCAGGAA
AAGAAAGCACATGCTAGTTTAATGTCTCCCGGTCGACGCAAAAGTGAATCTCAGAGAAAAAGTACCACTT
TGTCCGGCCCTCATTCAACAATACGGAATTTCCAAGATCCAAACGCTTTTGCAGTAGAAAAGCAAATGGT
TATTGAAAACGCAAGGGAAAAAATACTAAGCAACAAATCTCTTCAGGAAAAGCTAGCAGAAAACATAAAT
AAATTTTTGACTAGTGACAACAATATTGCCCAAGTACCTAAGCAAACAGATAACAACCCTACCGAGCCAG
AGACTTCAATTGATGAATTCCTAGGACTTCCGAGTGAAATTCACATGTCTGAAGAAGCTATACAGGACAT
ATTGGAACAGACAGAATCAGACCCAGCATTTCAGGCACTCTTTGATCTCTTTGACTATGGAAAAACAAAG
AATAATAAAAATATATCCCAAAGTATTTCCAGTCAACCTATGGAATCCAATCCCAGTATAGTCTTAGCAG
ATGAAACTAATCTAGCAGTTAAAGGTTCTTTTGAAACAGAAGAATCAGATGGTCAGTCTGGTCAGCCCGC
CTTTTGTACATCCTATCAGAATGATGACCCATTAAATGCTTTGAAAAATAGCAACAACCATGATGTGCTT
AGACAAGAAGACCAGGAAAATTTTTCCCAAATAAGTACCAGCATCCAGAAAAAGGCCTTTAAAACAGCTG
TACCCACTGAACAGAAGTGTGACATTGACATTACCTTTGAGTCCGTGCCTAATTTGAATGACTTTAACCA
AAGAGGGAATTCTAATGCTGAATGTAATCCACATTGTGCTGAATTATACACCAATCAGATGTCCACTGAA
ACTGAAATGGCTATAGGGATTGAAAAGAACTCTTTGTCTTCAAATGTACCGAGTGAATCTCAGTTACAGC
CTGATCAGCCTGATATACCAATAACTTCATTTGTTTCACTTGGTTGTGAAGCTAACAATGAAAACTTAAT
TCTCTCTGGGAAGAGCTCTCAACTGTTATCCCAAGATACTTCATTAACTGGCAAGCCATCTAAAAAATCT
CAGTTCTGTGAAAATTCAAATGATACAGTGAAACTTAAGATTAATTTTCACGGTTCCAAGTCATCAGATT
CTAGCGAAGTTCACAAGAGTAAAATAGAGATTAATGTGTTAGAACCAGTTATGTCACAGCTATCAAATTG
CCAAGATAATTCTTGTCTTCAAAGCGAAATACTACCTGTGTCTGTGGAAAGTTCACATTTAAATGTATCT
GGACAAGTAGAAATTCATCTTGGAGACTCCCTGTCTTCGACTAAACAGCCATCTAATGATTCAGCATCTG
TTGAGTTAAATCATACAGAAAATGAAGCTCAGGCATCCAAGTCTGAGAATTCACAGGAGCCTTCATCTTC
TGTAAAAGAAGAGAATACGATTTTTCTCTCTTTAGGTGGAAATGCTAACTGTGAGAAAGTTGCACTGACG
CCTCCAGAAGGTACTCCTGTAGAAAACAGTCACTCACTTCCTCCAGAATCCGTGTGTTCGTCAGTGGGAG
ATTCTCACCCTGAGTCCCAAAATACTGATGATAAACCTTCTAGCAACAACTCAGCAGAGATCGATGCATC
AAATATCGTCTCTCTCAAAGTTATCATTAGTGATGATCCATTTGTTTCCTCAGATACTGAACTTACAAGT
GCTGTGTCTAGTATTAATGGAGAAAACCTGCCAACTATAATCTTGTCATCTCCTACTAAATCACCTACCA
AAAATGCAGAACTAGTTAAATGCCTATCTTCAGAAGAAACTGTAGGTGCTGTTGTATATGCCGAAGTAGG
GGATTCAGCCTCAATGGAACAGAGTCTTTTAACATTCAAATCTGAAGACTCAGCAGTAAACAATACTCAG
AATGAAGATGGCATTGCCTTTTCAGCTAATGTTACACCATGTGTTTCCAAGGATGGAGGATATATACAGC
TGATGCCAGCCACAAGCACAGCTTTTGGCAATTCAAATAACATTCTCATAGCTACCTGTGTGACTGATCC
AACAGCGTTAGGAACATCTGTAAGTCAGTCTAATGTAGTGGTGTTGCCTGGAAATTCTGCACCTATGACT
GCTCAACCTCTACCACCACAGTTACAGACACCACCAAGGTCAAACAGTGTATTTGCAGTCAACCAAGCCG
TGTCACCAAACTTTTCACAAGGATCTGCCATAATAATTGCCTCTCCAGTCCAGCCTGTACTCCAAGGAAT
GGTAGGGATGATCCCAGTATCTGTGGTTGGCCAGAATGGAAATAACTTTTCTACTCCTCCTCGGCAGGTT
CTTCATATGCCTTTGACAGCACCTGTATGCAATAGAAGTATCCCTCAATTCCCCGTCCCTCCAAAATCTC
AGAAGGCTCAGGGACTAAGGAACAAGCCTTGTATAGGAAAACAAGTAAATAATTTGGTGGATTCGTCAGG
TCATTCAGTTGGATGTCATGCACAAAAAACTGAAGTTTCTGACAAATCTATCGCCACAGATCTTGGGAAA
AAATCCGAAGAAACCACAGTTCCCTTCCCAGAAGAGAGTATAGTTCCAGCTGCTAAACCCTGCCACAGAC
GTGTACTCTGTTTCGACAGCACTACTGCTCCTGTGGCAAATACGCAGGGGCCAAACCATAAGATGGTGTC
GCAAAACAAAGAGAGGAATGCAGTCTCTTTTCCTAATCTTGACTCACCCAATGTGTCCTCCACCTTAAAA
CCCCCTTCTAATAATGCTATCAAAAGAGAGAAAGAGAAGCCTCCTCTGCCTAAGATTTTATCTAAATCGG
AGAGTGCCATCAGCCGGCATACCACCATAAGAGAAACTCAATCAGAAAAGAAAGTTTCCCCAACAGAAAT
TGTGCTTGAATCTTTCCATAAAGCAACAGCTAATAAGGAGAATGAATTATGCAGCGATGTAGAAAGGCAG
AAAAATCCAGAAAATTCAAAACTATCTATTGGACAGCAAAATGGGGGTTTGCGAAGTGAGAAATCTATCG
CTTCACTGCAAGAAATGACCAAAAAACAAGGGACATCTTCAAACAATAAAAATGTACTTTCAGTAGGCAC
CGCTGTGAAGGATCTAAAACAAGAACAAACTAAATCCGCCAGTTCTTTGATTACCACAGAAATGTTACAG
GATATACAGAGGCACAGCTCCGTGAGTAGGCTTGCTGATAGTTCCGATTTACCTGTGCCCCGGACACCTG
GCTCAGGGGCCGGGGAAAAACATAAAGAAGAACCTATAGATATTATCAAGGCCCCCTCTAGCAGGCGTTT
CAGTGAAGACAGTAGCACATCAAAAGTAATGGTGCCTCCTGTCACACCAGACTTGCCTGCCTGCAGCCCT
GCCAGTGAAACAGGAAGTGAAAACAGTGTAAATATGGCTGCCCACACATTAATGATTCTCTCCAGGGCAG
CCATTTCTAGGACTACTTCTGCAACTCCTCTGAAAGATAACACACAACAGTTTAGGGCATCTTCAAGGAG
CACCACCAAAAAGCGGAAAATTGAGGAATTAGATGAACGTGAGCGAAACTCTCGTCCTTCTAGTAAAAAT
CTTACAAATTCATCCATACCAATGAAAAAGAAGAAAATTAAGAAAAAGAAGCTTCCCAGTTCATTTCCCG
CAGGAATGGATGTAGACAAATTTTTGTTATCATTGCATTATGATGAGTTGGACCCAGCTTTCTTGTACAA
AGTGGTTGATTCTAGAGGAAAGTCTTACCCAACTGTGAGTGCTGATTACCAGGACGCCGTTGAGAAGGCG
AAGAAGAAGCTCAGAGGCTTCATCGCTGAGAAGAGATGCGCTCCTCTAATGCTCCGTTTGGCATTCCACT
CTGCTGGAACCTTTGACAAGGGCACGAAGACCGGTGGACCCTTCGGAACCATCAAGCACCCTGCCGAACT
GGCTCACAGCGCTAACAACGGTCTTGACATCGCTGTTAGGCTTTTGGAGCCACTCAAGGCGGAGTTCCCT
ATTTTGAGCTACGCCGATTTCTACCAGTTGGCTGGCGTTGTTGCCGTTGAGGTCACGGGTGGACCTAAGG
TTCCATTCCACCCTGGAAGAGAGGACAAGCCTGAGCCACCACCAGAGGGTCGCTTGCCTGATCCCACTAA
GGGTTCTGACCATTTGAGAGATGTGTTTGGCAAAGCTATGGGGCTTACTGACCAAGATATCGTTGCTCTA
TCTGGGGGTCACACTATTGGAGCTGCACACAAGGAGCGTTCTGGATTTGAGGGTCCCTGGACCTCTAATC
CTCTTATTTTCGACAACTCATACTTCACGGAGTTGTTGAGTGGTGAGAAGGAAGGTCTCCTTCAGCTACC
TTCTGACAAGGCTCTTTTGTCTGACCCTGTATTCCGCCCTCTCGTTGATAAATATGCAGCGGACGAAGAT
GCCTTCTTTGCTGATTACGCTGAGGCTCACCAAAAGCTTTCCGAGCTTGGGTTTGCTGATGCCGACTACA
AAGACCATGACGGTGATTATAAAGATCATGACATCGATTACAAGGATGACGATGACAAGTAACTCGAGTC
TAGAGGGCCCGTTTAAACCCGCTGATCAGCCTCGACTGTGCCTTCTAGTTGCCAGCCATCTGTTGTTTGC
CCCTCCCCCGTGCCTTCCTTGACCCTGGAAGGTGCCACTCCCACTGTCCTTTCCTAATAAAATGAGGAAA
TTGCATCGCATTGTCTGAGTAGGTGTCATTCTATTCTGGGGGGTGGGGTGGGGCAGGACAGCAAGGGGGA
GGATTGGGAAGACAATAGCAGGCATGCTGGGGATGCGGTGGGCTCTATGGCTTCTGAGGCGGAAAGAACC
AGCTGGGGCTCTAGGGGGTATCCCC
[124 nt withheld, positions 6466-6589]
C
[91 nt withheld, positions 6591-6681]
AGGGTGATGGTTCACGTACCTAGAAGTTCCTATTCCGAAGTTCCTATTCTCTAGAAAGTATAGGAACTTC
CTTGGCCAAAAAGCCTGAACTCACCGCGACGTCTGTCGAGAAGTTTCTGATCGAAAAGTTCGACAGCGTC
TCCGACCTGATGCAGCTCTCGGAGGGCGAAGAATCTCGTGCTTTCAGCTTCGATGTAGGAGGGCGTGGAT
ATGTCCTGCGGGTAAATAGCTGCGCCGATGGTTTCTACAAAGATCGTTATGTTTATCGGCACTTTGCATC
GGCCGCGCTCCCGATTCCGGAAGTGCTTGACATTGGGGAGTTCAGCGAGAGCCTGACCTATTGCATCTCC
CGCCGTGCACAGGGTGTCACGTTGCAAGACCTGCCTGAAACCGAACTGCCCGCTGTTCTGCAGCCGGTCG
CGGAGGCCATGGATGCGATCGCTGCGGCCGATCTTAGCCAGACGAGCGGGTTCGGCCCATTCGGACCGCA
AGGAATCGGTCAATACACTACATGGCGTGATTTCATATGCGCGATTGCTGATCCCCATGTGTATCACTGG
CAAACTGTGATGGACGACACCGTCAGTGCGTCCGTCGCGCAGGCTCTCGATGAGCTGATGCTTTGGGCCG
AGGACTGCCCCGAAGTCCGGCACCTCGTGCACGCGGATTTCGGCTCCAACAATGTCCTGACGGACAATGG
CCGCATAACAGCGGTCATTGACTGGAGCGAGGCGATGTTCGGGGATTCCCAATACGAGGTCGCCAACATC
TTCTTCTGGAGGCCGTGGTTGGCTTGTATGGAGCAGCAGACGCGCTACTTCGAGCGGAGGCATCCGGAGC
TTGCAGGATCGCCGCGGCTCCGGGCGTATATGCTCCGCATTGGTCTTGACCAACTCTATCAGAGCTTGGT
TGACGGCAATTTCGATGATGCAGCTTGGGCGCAGGGTCGATGCGACGCAATCGTCCGATCCGGAGCCGGG
ACTGTCGGGCGTACACAAATCGCCCGCAGAAGCGCGGCCGTCTGGACCGATGGCTGTGTAGAAGTACTCG
CCGATAGTGGAAACCGACGCCCCAGCACTCGTCCGAGGGCAAAGGAATAGCACGTACTACGAGATTTCGA
TTCCACCGCCGCCTTCTATGAAAGGTTGGGCTTCGGAATCGTTTTCCGGGACGCCGGCTGGATGATCCTC
CAGCGCGGGGATCTCATGCTGGAGTTCTTCGCCCACCCCAACTTGTTTATTGCAGCTTATAATGGTTACA
AATAAAGCAATAGCATCACAAATTTCACAAATAAAGCATTTTTTTCACTGCATTCTAGTTGTGGTTTGTC
CAAACTCATCAATGTATCTTATCATGTCTGTATACCGTCGACCTCTAGCTAGAGCTTGGCGTAATCATGG
TCATAGCTGTTTCCTGTGTGAAATTGTTATCCGCTCACAATTCCACACAACATACGAGCCGGAAGCATAA
AGTGTAAAGCCTGGGGTGCCTAATGAGTGAGCTAACTCACATTAATTGCGTTGCGCTCACTGCCCGCTTT
CCAGTCGGGAAACCTGTCGTGCCAGCTGCATTAATGAATCGGCCAACGCGCGGGGAGAGGCGGTTTGCGT
ATTGGGCGCTCTTCCGCTTCCTCGCTCACTGACTCGCTGCGCTCGGTCGTTCGGCTGCGGCGAGCGGTAT
CAGCTCACTCAAAGGCGGTAATACGGTTATCCACAGAATCAGGGGATAACGCAGGAAAGAACATGTGAGC
AAAAGGCCAGCAAAAGGCCAGGAACCGTAAAAAGGCCGCGTTGCTGGCGTTTTTCCATAGGCTCCGCCCC
CCTGACGAGCATCACAAAAATCGACGCTCAAGTCAGAGGTGGCGAAACCCGACAGGACTATAAAGATACC
AGGCGTTTCCCCCTGGAAGCTCCCTCGTGCGCTCTCCTGTTCCGACCCTGCCGCTTACCGGATACCTGTC
CGCCTTTCTCCCTTCGGGAAGCGTGGCGCTTTCTCATAGCTCACGCTGTAGGTATCTCAGTTCGGTGTAG
GTCGTTCGCTCCAAGCTGGGCTGTGTGCACGAACCCCCCGTTCAGCCCGACCGCTGCGCCTTATCCGGTA
ACTATCGTCTTGAGTCCAACCCGGTAAGACACGACTTATCGCCACTGGCAGCAGCCACTGGTAACAGGAT
TAGCAGAGCGAGGTATGTAGGCGGTGCTACAGAGTTCTTGAAGTGGTGGCCTAACTACGGCTACACTAGA
AGAACAGTATTTGGTATCTGCGCTCTGCTGAAGCCAGTTACCTTCGGAAAAAGAGTTGGTAGCTCTTGAT
CCGGCAAACAAACCACCGCTGGTAGCGGTGGTTTTTTTGTTTGCAAGCAGCAGATTACGCGCAGAAAAAA
AGGATCTCAAGAAGATCCTTTGATCTTTTCTACGGGGTCTGACGCTCAGTGGAACGAAAACTCACGTTAA
GGGATTTTGGTCATGAGATTATCAAAAAGGATCTTCACCTAGATCCTTTTAAATTAAAAATGAAGTTTTA
AATCAATCTAAAGTATATATGAGTAAACTTGGTCTGACAGTTACCAATGCTTAATCAGTGAGGCACCTAT
CTCAGCGATCTGTCTATTTCGTTCATCCATAGTTGCCTGACTCCCCGTCGTGTAGATAACTACGATACGG
GAGGGCTTACCATCTGGCCCCAGTGCTGCAATGATACCGCGAGACCCACGCTCACCGGCTCCAGATTTAT
CAGCAATAAACCAGCCAGCCGGAAGGGCCGAGCGCAGAAGTGGTCCTGCAACTTTATCCGCCTCCATCCA
GTCTATTAATTGTTGCCGGGAAGCTAGAGTAAGTAGTTCGCCAGTTAATAGTTTGCGCAACGTTGTTGCC
ATTGCTACAGGCATCGTGGTGTCACGCTCGTCGTTTGGTATGGCTTCATTCAGCTCCGGTTCCCAACGAT
CAAGGCGAGTTACATGATCCCCCATGTTGTGCAAAAAAGCGGTTAGCTCCTTCGGTCCTCCGATCGTTGT
CAGAAGTAAGTTGGCCGCAGTGTTATCACTCATGGTTATGGCAGCACTGCATAATTCTCTTACTGTCATG
CCATCCGTAAGATGCTTTTCTGTGACTGGTGAGTACTCAACCAAGTCATTCTGAGAATAGTGTATGCGGC
GACCGAGTTGCTCTTGCCCGGCGTCAATACGGGATAATACCGCGCCACATAGCAGAACTTTAAAAGTGCT
CATCATTGGAAAACGTTCTTCGGGGCGAAAACTCTCAAGGATCTTACCGCTGTTGAGATCCAGTTCGATG
TAACCCACTCGTGCACCCAACTGATCTTCAGCATCTTTTACTTTCACCAGCGTTTCTGGGTGAGCAAAAA
CAGGAAGGCAAAATGCCGCAAAAAAGGGAATAAGGGCGACACGGAAATGTTGAATACTCATACTCTTCCT
TTTTCAATATTATTGAAGCATTTATCAGGGTTATTGTCTCATGAGCGGATACATATTTGAATGTATTTAG
AAAAATAAACAAATAGGGGTTCCGCGCACATTTCCCCGAAAAGTGCCACCTGACGTC
Features (pLannotate 1.2.2; 25 found; start..end, strand, type, name):
     28..80      -  misc_feature   bom (fragment): basis of mobility region from pBR322
    235..614     +  enhancer       CMV enhancer: human cytomegalovirus immediate early enhancer
    615..818     +  promoter       CMV promoter: human cytomegalovirus (CMV) immediate early promoter
    820..839     +  promoter       PLtetO-1 promoter (fragment): modified phage lambda PL promoter with tet operator sites (Lutz and Bujard, 1997)
    841..860     +  promoter       PLtetO-1 promoter (fragment): modified phage lambda PL promoter with tet operator sites (Lutz and Bujard, 1997)
    868..901     +  promoter       TRE3GV promoter (fragment): 3rd-generation Tet-responsive promoter that can be activated by binding of Tet-On® 3G, optimized for retroviral and lentiviral vectors
    987..1011    +  protein_bind   attB1: mutant version of attB; recombination site for the Gateway® BP reaction BP Clonase™
   1017..5297    +  CDS            NPAT: NPAT_HUMAN - Also known as CAND3, E14. Experimental evidence at protein level: Swiss-Prot protein existence level 1. Required for progression through the G1 and S phases of the cell cycle and for S phase entry. Activates transcription of the histone H2A, histone H2B, histone H3 and histone H4 genes in conjunction with MIZF. Also positively regulates the ATM, MIZF and PRKDC promoters. Transcriptional activation may be accomplished at least in part by the recruitment of the NuA4 histone acetyltransferase (HAT) complex to target gene promoters. From Homo sapiens (Human).
   5302..5326    -  protein_bind   attB2: mutant version of attB; recombination site for the Gateway® BP reaction BP Clonase™
   5337..6083    +  CDS            APEX2: soybean ascorbate peroxidase, engineered to serve as a monomeric tag for electron microscopy and live-cell proteomics (Lam et al., 2015) more active than the original APEX due to the A134P mutation
   6084..6149    +  CDS            3xFLAG: three tandem FLAG® epitope tags, followed by an enterokinase cleavage site
   6196..6420    +  polyA_signal   bGH poly(A) signal: bovine growth hormone polyadenylation signal
   6424..6445    +  promoter       SV40 promoter (fragment): SV40 enhancer and early promoter
   6466..6699    +  rep_origin     f1 ori (fragment) (sequence partly withheld): f1 bacteriophage origin of replication; arrow indicates direction of (+) strand synthesis
   6704..6751    +  protein_bind   FRT: FLP-mediated recombination occurs in the 8-bp core sequence TCTAGAAA (Turan and Bode, 2011). FLP recombinase from the Saccharomyces cerevisiae 2μ plasmid
   6759..7781    +  CDS            HygR: hygromycin B phosphotransferase confers resistance to hygromycin
   7791..7916    +  CDS            ble (fragment): BLE_KLEPN - Experimental evidence at protein level: Swiss-Prot protein existence level 1. Binding protein with a strong affinity to the bleomycin family of antibiotics. Binds to CL990; an antimitotic-antibiotic compound. From Klebsiella pneumoniae.
   7911..8032    +  polyA_signal   SV40 poly(A) signal: SV40 polyadenylation signal
   8105..8121    -  protein_bind   lac operator: The lac repressor binds to the lac operator to inhibit transcription in E. coli. This inhibition can be relieved by adding lactose or isopropyl-β-D-thiogalactopyranoside (IPTG). lac repressor encoded by lacI
   8129..8159    -  promoter       lac promoter: promoter for the E. coli lac operon
   8174..8195    -  protein_bind   CAP binding site: CAP binding activates transcription in the presence of cAMP. E. coli catabolite activator protein
   8208..8300    -  CDS            lacI (fragment): lac repressor; lacI; The lac repressor binds to the lac operator to inhibit transcription in E. coli. This inhibition can be relieved by adding lactose or isopropyl-β-D-thiogalactopyranoside (IPTG).
   8483..9071    -  rep_origin     ori: high-copy-number ColE1/pMB1/pBR322/pUC origin of replication
   9242..10102   -  CDS            AmpR: β-lactamase; bla; confers resistance to ampicillin, carbenicillin, and related antibiotics
  10103..10207   -  promoter       AmpR promoter: bla
