[The description below was written by a language model from this plasmid's Addgene catalogue record and pLannotate feature annotations shown in this document.]
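Description:
pcDNA5-FRT/TO-3*Flag-APEX2 C-term NPAT is a 10.2 kb mammalian expression plasmid built on the pcDNA5/FRT/TO backbone. It expresses human NPAT, a transcriptional activator of the replication-dependent histone genes needed for G1/S progression, fused at its C terminus to APEX2 and a 3xFLAG epitope. In E. coli it is maintained at high copy through a ColE1/pUC-type origin and selected with ampicillin via the bla gene. A fragment of the f1 origin and lac promoter/operator remnants are carried over from the backbone.

Expression is driven by the CMV immediate-early enhancer and promoter. Short tet operator matches lie immediately downstream of it, consistent with the "TO" design, in which transcription is repressed in cells expressing the Tet repressor and induced with tetracycline or doxycycline. The NPAT coding sequence was introduced by Gateway recombination and is flanked by attB1 and attB2. It continues across attB2 into APEX2 and then 3xFLAG, and the unit ends at the bGH polyadenylation signal. APEX2 is an engineered soybean ascorbate peroxidase used for proximity labelling of nearby proteins and RNAs and as an electron microscopy tag. The FLAG epitopes allow detection or immunoprecipitation of the fusion.

Downstream, an FRT site sits directly in front of a hygromycin resistance gene followed by an SV40 poly(A) signal, with no complete promoter annotated upstream of it. This arrangement supports FLP-mediated integration into a host line carrying a genomic FRT site, where correct insertion activates hygromycin resistance and yields isogenic, inducible stable lines. The associated study mapped transcripts associated with nuclear domains. The record does not state which compartment this bait was meant to mark.
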