Addgene plasmid #187585: pcDNA5-FRT/TO-3*Flag-APEX2 C-term NPAT
Purpose: Express FLAG epitope and APEX2-tagged NPAT fusion protein in mammalian cells
Depositing lab: Benjamin Blencowe. Depositing organization: University of Toronto. Publication: Systematic mapping of nuclear domain-associated transcripts reveals speckles and lamina as hubs of functionally distinct retained introns. Barutcu AR, Wu M, Braunschweig U, Dyakov BJA, Luo Z, Turner KM, Durbic T, Lin ZY, Weatheritt RJ, Maass PG, Gingras AC, Blencowe BJ. Mol Cell. 2022 Mar 3;82(5):1035-1052.e9. doi: 10.1016/j.molcel.2021.12.010. Epub 2022 Feb 18. PubMed 35182477.
Backbone
  Vector backbone: pCDNA5/FRT/TO
  Backbone manufacturer: Thermofisher
  Vector type: Mammalian Expression
Growth in bacteria
  Bacterial resistance: Ampicillin, 100 μg/mL
  Growth temperature: 37°C
  Growth strain: DH5alpha
  Copy number: High Copy
Gene/Insert
  Gene/Insert name: NPAT
  Species: H. sapiens (human)
  Entrez Gene: NPAT (a.k.a. E14, p220, E14/NPAT)
  Promoter: CMV
  Tag / fusion protein: APEX2-FLAG (C terminal on insert)
  Cloning method: Gateway Cloning
  Sequencing primers: 5′ CMV; 3′ BGHR
Resource information
  A portion of this plasmid was derived from a plasmid made by: The cDNA Gateway entry clone for this plasmid was provided by Dr. Anne-Claude Gingras' laboratory at Lunenfeld-Tanenbaum Research Institute.
Terms and licenses: Academic/Nonprofit Terms; Industry Terms: Not Available to Industry
How to cite: pcDNA5-FRT/TO-3*Flag-APEX2 C-term NPAT was a gift from Benjamin Blencowe (Addgene plasmid # 187585 ; http://n2t.net/addgene:187585 ; RRID:Addgene_187585)
